>Addgene plasmid #214848 | AiP13780: pAAV-AiE0743m_3xC2-minBG-iCre(R297T)-BGHpA (Alias: CN3780) | addgene full sequence | sequence record 425165 | Addgene NGS Result
CCTGCAGGCAGCTGCGCGCTCGCTCGCTCACTGAGGCCGCCCGGGCGTCGGGCGACCTTTGGTCGCCCGG
CCTCAGTGAGCGAGCGAGCGCGCAGAGAGGGAGTGGCCAACTCCATCACTAGGGGTTCCTGCGGCCGCAC
GCGTAGCAGCAGCTAGTAGTACATACAAAGAAATAGAAAACATGAAGACCAGGGGAGTTTAATTATATGG
TTGCAAAAATGGTTCAACATTGCAAAGTTGTTAATACTCAGTGGATGGGGAGGGAGCTGTGCAATTATCT
CCACAGGTACAGAAAAGGCACTTAGTAAAATGTAGCCAACTCTTTGGCTTCTAAAAAAGGAGAAAATGGT
TTACAAAAACAAGCCTCCCTGGATGCTTCCTTAATTTGTTCTTAGCAGCAGCTAGTAGTACATACAAAGA
AATAGAAAACATGAAGACCAGGGGAGTTTAATTATATGGTTGCAAAAATGGTTCAACATTGCAAAGTTGT
TAATACTCAGTGGATGGGGAGGGAGCTGTGCAATTATCTCCACAGGTACAGAAAAGGCACTTAGTAAAAT
GTAGCCAACTCTTTGGCTTCTAAAAAAGGAGAAAATGGTTTACAAAAACAAGCCTCCCTGGATGCTTCCT
TAATTTGTTCTTAGCAGCAGCTAGTAGTACATACAAAGAAATAGAAAACATGAAGACCAGGGGAGTTTAA
TTATATGGTTGCAAAAATGGTTCAACATTGCAAAGTTGTTAATACTCAGTGGATGGGGAGGGAGCTGTGC
AATTATCTCCACAGGTACAGAAAAGGCACTTAGTAAAATGTAGCCAACTCTTTGGCTTCTAAAAAAGGAG
AAAATGGTTTACAAAAACAAGCCTCCCTGGATGCTTCCTTAATTTGTTCTTGAGCTCGGGCTGGGCATAA
AAGTCAGGGCAGAGCCATCTATTGCTTACATTTGCTTCTGGGATCCAGATCTTTCGAAGCTAGCCACCAT
GGTGCCCAAGAAGAAGAGGAAAGTCTCCAACCTGCTGACTGTGCACCAAAACCTGCCTGCCCTCCCTGTG
GATGCCACCTCTGATGAAGTCAGGAAGAACCTGATGGACATGTTCAGGGACAGGCAGGCCTTCTCTGAAC
ACACCTGGAAGATGCTCCTGTCTGTGTGCAGATCCTGGGCTGCCTGGTGCAAGCTGAACAACAGGAAATG
GTTCCCTGCTGAACCTGAGGATGTGAGGGACTACCTCCTGTACCTGCAAGCCAGAGGCCTGGCTGTGAAG
ACCATCCAACAGCACCTGGGCCAGCTCAACATGCTGCACAGGAGATCTGGCCTGCCTCGCCCTTCTGACT
CCAATGCTGTGTCCCTGGTGATGAGGAGAATCAGAAAGGAGAATGTGGATGCTGGGGAGAGAGCCAAGCA
GGCCCTGGCCTTTGAACGCACTGACTTTGACCAAGTCAGATCCCTGATGGAGAACTCTGACAGATGCCAG
GACATCAGGAACCTGGCCTTCCTGGGCATTGCCTACAACACCCTGCTGCGCATTGCCGAAATTGCCAGAA
TCAGAGTGAAGGACATCTCCCGCACCGATGGTGGGAGAATGCTGATCCACATTGGCAGGACCAAGACCCT
GGTGTCCACAGCTGGTGTGGAGAAGGCCCTGTCCCTGGGGGTTACCAAGCTGGTGGAGAGATGGATCTCT
GTGTCTGGTGTGGCTGATGACCCCAACAACTACCTGTTCTGCCGGGTCAGAAAGAATGGTGTGGCTGCCC
CTTCTGCCACCTCCCAACTGTCCACCCGGGCCCTGGAAGGGATCTTTGAGGCCACCCACCGCCTGATCTA
TGGTGCCAAGGATGACTCTGGGCAGAGATACCTGGCCTGGTCTGGCCACTCTGCCAGAGTGGGTGCTGCC
ACCGACATGGCCAGGGCTGGTGTGTCCATCCCTGAAATCATGCAGGCTGGTGGCTGGACCAATGTGAACA
TTGTGATGAACTACATCAGAAACCTGGACTCTGAGACTGGGGCCATGGTGAGGCTGCTCGAAGATGGGGA
CTGAGGCGCGCCGAATTCAAGCTTCTCGAGAGATCTTCGACTGTGCCTTCTAGTTGCCAGCCATCTGTTG
TTTGCCCCTCCCCCGTGCCTTCCTTGACCCTGGAAGGTGCCACTCCCACTGTCCTTTCCTAATAAAATGA
GGAAATTGCATCGCATTGTCTGAGTAGGTGTCATTCTATTCTGGGGGGTGGGGTGGGGCAGGACAGCAAG
GGGGAGGATTGGGAAGACAATAGCAGGCATGAGATCTCACGTGCGGACCGAGCGGCCGCAGGAACCCCTA
GTGATGGAGTTGGCCACTCCCTCTCTGCGCGCTCGCTCGCTCACTGAGGCCGGGCGACCAAAGGTCGCCC
GACGCCCGGGCTTTGCCCGGGCGGCCTCAGTGAGCGAGCGAGCGCGCAGCTGCCTGCAGGGGCGCCTGAT
GCGGTATTTTCTCCTTACGCATCTGTGCGGTATTTCACACCGCATA
[95 nt withheld, positions 2497-2591]
T
[46 nt withheld, positions 2593-2638]
C
[141 nt withheld, positions 2640-2780]
CCTTTGACGTTGGAGTCCACGTTCTTT
[37 nt withheld, positions 2808-2844]
ACTCTATCTCGGGCTATTCTTTTGATTTATAAGGGATTTTGCCGATTTCGGTCTATTGGTTAAAAAATGA
GCTGATTTAACAAAAATTTAACGCGAATTTTAACAAAATATTAACGTTTACAATTTTATGGTGCACTCTC
AGTACAATCTGCTCTGATGCCGCATAGTTAAGCCAGCCCCGACACCCGCCAACACCCGCTGACGCGCCCT
GACGGGCTTGTCTGCTCCCGGCATCCGCTTACAGACAAGCTGTGACCGTCTCCGGGAGCTGCATGTGTCA
GAGGTTTTCACCGTCATCACCGAAACGCGCGAGACGAAAGGGCCTCGTGATACGCCTATTTTTATAGGTT
AATGTCATGATAATAATGGTTTCTTAGACGTCAGGTGGCACTTTTCGGGGAAATGTGCGCGGAACCCCTA
TTTGTTTATTTTTCTAAATACATTCAAATATGTATCCGCTCATGAGACAATAACCCTGATAAATGCTTCA
ATAATATTGAAAAAGGAAGAGTATGAGTATTCAACATTTCCGTGTCGCCCTTATTCCCTTTTTTGCGGCA
TTTTGCCTTCCTGTTTTTGCTCACCCAGAAACGCTGGTGAAAGTAAAAGATGCTGAAGATCAGTTGGGTG
CACGAGTGGGTTACATCGAACTGGATCTCAACAGCGGTAAGATCCTTGAGAGTTTTCGCCCCGAAGAACG
TTTTCCAATGATGAGCACTTTTAAAGTTCTGCTATGTGGCGCGGTATTATCCCGTATTGACGCCGGGCAA
GAGCAACTCGGTCGCCGCATACACTATTCTCAGAATGACTTGGTTGAGTACTCACCAGTCACAGAAAAGC
ATCTTACGGATGGCATGACAGTAAGAGAATTATGCAGTGCTGCCATAACCATGAGTGATAACACTGCGGC
CAACTTACTTCTGACAACGATCGGAGGACCGAAGGAGCTAACCGCTTTTTTGCACAACATGGGGGATCAT
GTAACTCGCCTTGATCGTTGGGAACCGGAGCTGAATGAAGCCATACCAAACGACGAGCGTGACACCACGA
TGCCTGTAGCAATGGCAACAACGTTGCGCAAACTATTAACTGGCGAACTACTTACTCTAGCTTCCCGGCA
ACAATTAATAGACTGGATGGAGGCGGATAAAGTTGCAGGACCACTTCTGCGCTCGGCCCTTCCGGCTGGC
TGGTTTATTGCTGATAAATCTGGAGCCGGTGAGCGTGGGTCTCGCGGTATCATTGCAGCACTGGGGCCAG
ATGGTAAGCCCTCCCGTATCGTAGTTATCTACACGACGGGGAGTCAGGCAACTATGGATGAACGAAATAG
ACAGATCGCTGAGATAGGTGCCTCACTGATTAAGCATTGGTAACTGTCAGACCAAGTTTACTCATATATA
CTTTAGATTGATTTAAAACTTCATTTTTAATTTAAAAGGATCTAGGTGAAGATCCTTTTTGATAATCTCA
TGACCAAAATCCCTTAACGTGAGTTTTCGTTCCACTGAGCGTCAGACCCCGTAGAAAAGATCAAAGGATC
TTCTTGAGATCCTTTTTTTCTGCGCGTAATCTGCTGCTTGCAAACAAAAAAACCACCGCTACCAGCGGTG
GTTTGTTTGCCGGATCAAGAGCTACCAACTCTTTTTCCGAAGGTAACTGGCTTCAGCAGAGCGCAGATAC
CAAATACTGTTCTTCTAGTGTAGCCGTAGTTAGGCCACCACTTCAAGAACTCTGTAGCACCGCCTACATA
CCTCGCTCTGCTAATCCTGTTACCAGTGGCTGCTGCCAGTGGCGATAAGTCGTGTCTTACCGGGTTGGAC
TCAAGACGATAGTTACCGGATAAGGCGCAGCGGTCGGGCTGAACGGGGGGTTCGTGCACACAGCCCAGCT
TGGAGCGAACGACCTACACCGAACTGAGATACCTACAGCGTGAGCTATGAGAAAGCGCCACGCTTCCCGA
AGGGAGAAAGGCGGACAGGTATCCGGTAAGCGGCAGGGTCGGAACAGGAGAGCGCACGAGGGAGCTTCCA
GGGGGAAACGCCTGGTATCTTTATAGTCCTGTCGGGTTTCGCCACCTCTGACTTGAGCGTCGATTTTTGT
GATGCTCGTCAGGGGGGCGGAGCCTATGGAAAAACGCCAGCAACGCGGCCTTTTTACGGTTCCTGGCCTT
TTGCTGGCCTTTTGCTCACATGT
Features (pLannotate 1.2.2; 12 found; start..end, strand, type, name):
     12..39      +  repeat_region  AAV2 ITR (fragment): inverted terminal repeat of adeno-associated virus serotype 2 inverted
     68..95      +  repeat_region  AAV2 ITR (fragment): inverted terminal repeat of adeno-associated virus serotype 2 inverted
   1006..2031    +  CDS            cre: RECR_BPP1 - Experimental evidence at protein level: Swiss-Prot protein existence level 1. Catalyzes site-specific recombination between two 34-base- pair LOXP sites. Its role is to maintain the phage genome as a monomeric unit-copy plasmid in the lysogenic state. From Escherichia phage P1 (Bacteriophage P1).
   2071..2182    +  polyA_signal   bGH poly(A) signal: bovine growth hormone polyadenylation signal
   2300..2440    +  repeat_region  AAV2 ITR: inverted terminal repeat of adeno-associated virus serotype 2 inverted
   2445..2496    -  misc_feature   bom (fragment): basis of mobility region from pBR322
   2515..2970    +  rep_origin     f1 ori (sequence partly withheld): f1 bacteriophage origin of replication; arrow indicates direction of (+) strand synthesis
   2971..3020    -  misc_feature   bom (fragment): basis of mobility region from pBR322
   3122..3157    -  CDS            rop (fragment): Rop protein, which maintains plasmids at low copy number; rop
   3252..3356    +  promoter       AmpR promoter: bla
   3357..4217    +  CDS            AmpR: β-lactamase; bla; confers resistance to ampicillin, carbenicillin, and related antibiotics
   4388..4976    +  rep_origin     ori: high-copy-number ColE1/pMB1/pBR322/pUC origin of replication
