[The description below was written by a language model from this plasmid's Addgene catalogue record and pLannotate feature annotations shown in this document.]
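Description:
AiP13780: pAAV-AiE0743m_3xC2-minBG-iCre(R297T)-BGHpA (alias CN3780) is a recombinant AAV transfer plasmid of about 5.0 kb from an enhancer-AAV toolbox built to access striatal cell types. It is designed to express a Cre recombinase variant in striatal cholinergic neurons. The expression cassette lies between AAV2 inverted terminal repeats, which are the cis elements required for replication and packaging of the genome into AAV capsids. The 3′ ITR is annotated in full, while only short fragments of the 5′ ITR were detected, which is common for these hairpin-forming repeats in sequencing-based annotation. In bacteria the plasmid is maintained by a high-copy ColE1/pUC-type origin and selected with ampicillin through the bla gene and its own promoter. The backbone also contains an f1 phage origin and small remnants of the pBR322 bom and rop regions.

According to the construct name, cell-type specificity comes from the AiE0743m enhancer in a "3xC2" configuration, apparently three copies of a core segment, placed upstream of a minimal beta-globin promoter (minBG). A minimal promoter of this kind has little activity of its own and depends on the enhancer. The automated feature table does not annotate these regulatory elements, which would presumably lie in the unannotated region upstream of the coding sequence. The annotated payload is a Cre open reading frame, recorded as synthetic iCre (a codon-improved Cre) carrying the R297T substitution, followed by the bovine growth hormone polyadenylation signal. The record does not state the reason for the mutation. Once packaged and delivered, the vector should drive recombination at loxP sites selectively in striatal cholinergic neurons. This allows Cre-dependent reporters, effectors or floxed alleles to be controlled in that population.
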