Addgene plasmid #214848: AiP13780: pAAV-AiE0743m_3xC2-minBG-iCre(R297T)-BGHpA (Alias: CN3780)
Purpose: Expression of iCre(R297T) in striatal cholinergic neurons
Depositing lab: Allen Institute for Brain Science & Jonathan Ting. Depositing organization: Allen Institute. Publication: Enhancer AAV toolbox for accessing and perturbing striatal cell types and circuits. Hunker AC, Wirthlin ME, Gill G, Johansen NJ, Hooper M, Omstead V, Vargas S, Lerma MN, Taskin N, Weed N, Laird WD, Bishaw YM, Bendrick JL, Gore BB, Ben-Simon Y, Opitz-Araya X, Martinez RA, Way SW, Thyagarajan B, Otto S, Sanchez REA, Alexander JR, Amaya A, Amster A, Arbuckle J, Ayala A, Baker PM, Barcelli T, Barta S, Bertagnolli D, Bielstein C, Bishwakarma P, Bowlus J, Boyer G, Brouner K, Casian B, Casper T, Chakka AB, Chakrabarty R, Chong P, Clark M, Colbert K, Daniel S, Dawe T, Departee M, DiValentin P, Donadio NP, Dotson NI, Dwivedi D, Egdorf T, Fliss T, Gary A, Goldy J, Grasso C, Groce EL, Gudsnuk K, Han W, Haradon Z, Hastings S, Helback O, Ho WV, Huang C, Johnson T, Jones DL, Juneau Z, Kenney J, Leibly M, Li S, Liang E, Loeffler H, Lusk NA, Madigan Z, Malloy J, Malone J, McCue R, Melchor J, Mich JK, Moosman S, Morin E, Naidoo R, Newman D, Ngo K, Nguyen K, Oster AL, Ouellette B, Oyama AA, Pena N, Pham T, Phillips E, Pom C, Potekhina L, Ransford S, Ray PL, Reding M, Rette DF, Reynoldson C, Rimorin C, Sigler AR, Rocha DB, Ronellenfitch K, Ruiz A, Sawyer L, Sevigny JP, Shapovalova NV, Shepard N, Shulga L, Soliman S, Staats B, Taormina MJ, Tieu M, Wang Y, Wilkes J, Wood T, Zhou T, Williford A, Dee N, Mollenkopf T, Ng L, Esposito L, Kalmbach BE, Yao S, Ariza J, Collman F, Mufti S, Smith K, Waters J, Ersing I, Patrick M, Zeng H, Lein ES, Kojima Y, Horwitz G, Owen SF, Levi BP, Daigle TL, Tasic B, Bakken TE, Ting JT. Neuron. 2025 May 21;113(10):1507-1524.e17. doi: 10.1016/j.neuron.2025.04.035. PubMed 40403704.
Backbone
  Vector backbone: rAAV
  Vector type: AAV
Growth in bacteria
  Bacterial resistance: Ampicillin, 100 μg/mL
  Growth temperature: 30°C
  Growth strain: NEB Stable
  Copy number: High Copy
Gene/Insert
  Gene/Insert name: iCre(R297T)
  Species: Synthetic
  Mutation: R297T
  Cloning method: Restriction Enzyme; 5′ cloning site unknown (unknown if destroyed)
Terms and licenses: Academic/Nonprofit Terms; Industry Terms: Not Available to Industry
Depositor comments: Allen Institute plasmid ALIAS: AiP13780 This work supported by NIH BRAIN Initiative grant UF1MH128339
How to cite: AiP13780: pAAV-AiE0743m_3xC2-minBG-iCre(R297T)-BGHpA (Alias: CN3780) was a gift from Allen Institute for Brain Science & Jonathan Ting (Addgene plasmid # 214848 ; http://n2t.net/addgene:214848 ; RRID:Addgene_214848) For viral preps, please replace (Addgene plasmid # 214848) in the above sentence with: (Addgene viral prep # 214848-AAV2)
